Addgene plasmid #174181: pFX-mito-roGFP
Purpose: Express roGFP with mitochondria-targeting sequence in mammalian cells
Depositing lab: Yusuke Ohba. Depositing organization: Hokkaido University. Publication: Folding Latency of Fluorescent Proteins Affects the Mitochondrial Localization of Fusion Proteins. Kashiwagi S, Fujioka Y, Satoh AO, Yoshida A, Fujioka M, Nepal P, Tsuzuki A, Aoki O, Paudel S, Sasajima H, Ohba Y. Cell Struct Funct. 2019 Dec 26;44(2):183-194. doi: 10.1247/csf.19028. Epub 2019 Nov 15. PubMed 31735740.
Backbone
  Vector backbone: pFX
  Backbone size w/o insert (bp): 4000
  Total vector size (bp): 4820
  Vector type: Mammalian Expression
  Selectable markers: Neomycin (select with G418)
Growth in bacteria
  Bacterial resistance: Kanamycin, 50 μg/mL
  Growth temperature: 37°C
  Growth strain: DH5alpha
  Copy number: High Copy
Gene/Insert
  Gene/Insert name: roGFP with mitchondria-targeting sequence
  Insert size (bp): 800
  Promoter: CMV
  Tag / fusion protein: the mitochondria-targeting sequence of the cytochrome c oxidase subunit VIII (N terminal on insert)
  Cloning method: Restriction Enzyme; 5′ cloning site XhoI (not destroyed); 3′ cloning site BglII (not destroyed)
  Sequencing primers: 5′ none; 3′ none
Terms and licenses: Academic/Nonprofit Terms; Industry Terms: Not Available to Industry
How to cite: pFX-mito-roGFP was a gift from Yusuke Ohba (Addgene plasmid # 174181 ; http://n2t.net/addgene:174181 ; RRID:Addgene_174181)
