[The description below was written by a language model from this plasmid's Addgene catalogue record and pLannotate feature annotations shown in this document.]
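Description:
pFX-mito-roGFP is a mammalian expression plasmid built on the pFX backbone that produces a redox-sensitive GFP (roGFP) directed to mitochondria. The catalogue lists a total size of about 4.8 kb, and the sequenced record is 4,921 nt. Expression is driven by the human cytomegalovirus immediate early enhancer and promoter. The open reading frame begins with the mitochondrial presequence of human cytochrome c oxidase subunit VIII (COX8), fused to the N terminus of the fluorescent protein so that the product is imported into the mitochondrial matrix. The automated annotation labels the fluorescent protein coding region as EGFP, which is expected because roGFP is a GFP variant closely related to EGFP; the record does not state which roGFP version or substitutions are present. The insert was cloned between XhoI and BglII sites, both retained, and transcripts terminate at an SV40 polyadenylation signal, preceded by a short annotated fragment of SV40 large T antigen sequence.

The plasmid is propagated in E. coli from a high-copy ColE1/pUC-type origin, and an f1 origin is also present. A single Tn5 aminoglycoside phosphotransferase gene (NeoR/KanR) serves both hosts. The bacterial bla (AmpR) promoter drives it for kanamycin selection in bacteria, and the SV40 enhancer/early promoter drives it for G418 selection of stable mammalian transfectants, with an HSV TK polyadenylation signal downstream. Small annotated fragments of a ble gene and a bGH poly(A) signal appear to be backbone remnants.

The stated purpose is expression of mitochondria-targeted roGFP in mammalian cells. The associated study examined how the folding behaviour of fluorescent proteins affects the mitochondrial localization of fusion proteins.
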