Features (pLannotate 1.2.2; 14 found; start..end, strand, type, name):
     61..364     +  enhancer       CMV enhancer: human cytomegalovirus immediate early enhancer
    365..568     +  promoter       CMV promoter: human cytomegalovirus (CMV) immediate early promoter
    624..698     +  CDS            COX8 presequence: mitochondrial presequence of human cytochrome c oxidase subunit VIII (Rizutto et al., 1989)
    765..1481    +  CDS            EGFP: the original enhanced GFP (Yang et al., 1996) mammalian codon-optimized
   1602..1686    +  CDS            large T antigen (fragment): large T antigen from SV40 (simian virus 40)
   1709..1830    +  polyA_signal   SV40 poly(A) signal: SV40 polyadenylation signal
   1864..2292    -  rep_origin     f1 ori (sequence partly withheld): f1 bacteriophage origin of replication; arrow indicates direction of (+) strand synthesis
   2319..2423    +  promoter       AmpR promoter: bla
   2425..2782    +  promoter       SV40 promoter: SV40 enhancer and early promoter
   2817..3611    +  CDS            NeoR/KanR: aminoglycoside phosphotransferase from Tn5; aph(3')-II (or nptII); confers resistance to neomycin, kanamycin, and G418 (Geneticin®)
   3632..3784    +  CDS            ble (fragment): BLE_KLEPN - Experimental evidence at protein level: Swiss-Prot protein existence level 1. Binding protein with a strong affinity to the bleomycin family of antibiotics. Binds to CL990; an antimitotic-antibiotic compound. From Klebsiella pneumoniae.
   3843..3890    +  polyA_signal   HSV TK poly(A) signal: herpes simplex virus thymidine kinase polyadenylation signal (Cole and Stacy, 1985)
   3981..3997    -  polyA_signal   bGH poly(A) signal (fragment): bovine growth hormone polyadenylation signal
   4219..4807    +  rep_origin     ori: high-copy-number ColE1/pMB1/pBR322/pUC origin of replication
>Addgene plasmid #174181 | pFX-mito-roGFP | addgene full sequence | sequence record 354855 | Addgene NGS Result
TAGTTATTAATAGTAATCAATTACGGGGTCATTAGTTCATAGCCCATATATGGAGTTCCGCGTTACATAA
CTTACGGTAAATGGCCCGCCTGGCTGACCGCCCAACGACCCCCGCCCATTGACGTCAATAATGACGTATG
TTCCCATAGTAACGCCAATAGGGACTTTCCATTGACGTCAATGGGTGGAGTATTTACGGTAAACTGCCCA
CTTGGCAGTACATCAAGTGTATCATATGCCAAGTACGCCCCCTATTGACGTCAATGACGGTAAATGGCCC
GCCTGGCATTATGCCCAGTACATGACCTTATGGGACTTTCCTACTTGGCAGTACATCTACGTATTAGTCA
TCGCTATTACCATGGTGATGCGGTTTTGGCAGTACATCAATGGGCGTGGATAGCGGTTTGACTCACGGGG
ATTTCCAAGTCTCCACCCCATTGACGTCAATGGGAGTTTGTTTTGGCACCAAAATCAACGGGACTTTCCA
AAATGTCGTAACAACTCCGCCCCATTGACGCAAATGGGCGGTAGGCGTGTACGGTGGGAGGTCTATATAA
GCAGAGCTGGTTTAGTGAACCGTCAGATCCGCTAGCGCTACCGGTTCTAGAGCCATGCTCGAGATGTCCG
TCCTGACGCCGCTGCTGCTGCGGGGCTTGACAGGCTCGGCCCGGCGGCTCCCAGTGCCGCGCGCCAAGAT
CCATTCGTTGGGGGATCCACCGGTCGCCACCTGCGGCCGCGGAGGATCCGGAGGAGAATTCACCATGGTG
AGCAAGGGCGAGGAGCTGTTCACCGGGGTGGTGCCCATCCTGGTCGAGCTGGACGGCGACGTAAACGGCC
ACAAGTTCAGCGTGTCCGGCGAGGGCGAGGGCGATGCCACCTACGGCAAGCTGACCCTGAAGTTCATCAG
CACCACCGGCAAGCTGCCCGTGCCCTGGCCCACCCTCGTGACCACCCTGACCTACGGCGTGCAGTGCTTC
AGCCGCTACCCCGACCACATGAAGCGGCACGACTTCTTCAAGTCCGCCATGCCCGAAGGCTACGTCCAGG
AGCGCACCATCTTCTTCAAGGACGACGGCAACTACAAGACCCGCGCCGAGGTGAAGTTCGAGGGCGACAC
CCTGGTGAACCGCATCGAGCTGAAGGGCATCGACTTCAAGGAGGACGGCAACATCCTGGGGCACAAGCTG
GAGTACAACTACAACTGCCACAACGTCTATATCATGGCCGACAAGCAGAAGAACGGCATCAAGGTGAACT
TCAAGATCCGCCACAACATCGAGGACGGCAGCGTGCAGCTCGCCGACCACTACCAGCAGAACACCCCCAT
CGGCGACGGCCCCGTGCTGCTGCCCGACAACCACTACCTGAGCACCTGCTCCGCCCTGAGCAAAGACCCC
AACGAGAAGCGCGATCACATGGTCCTGCTGGAGTTCGTGACCGCCGCCGGGATCACTCTCGGCATGGACG
AGCTGTACAAGAGATCTCTGACTGACTGAGATGCGCGGATGTCGAACGGCAGTTCGGCCGAATAGGCCGA
CAGCCGGCCGTCGGCCGACGACACGGCCAGGGCCGGCGGGGATCCACCGGATCTAGATAACTGATCATAA
TCAGCCATACCACATTTGTAGAGGTTTTACTTGCTTTAAAAAACCTCCCACACCTCCCCCTGAACCTGAA
ACATAAAATGAATGCAATTGTTGTTGTTAACTTGTTTATTGCAGCTTATAATGGTTACAAATAAAGCAAT
AGCATCACAAATTTCACAAATAAAGCATTTTTTTCACTGCATTCTAGTTGTGGTTTGTCCAAACTCATCA
ATGTATCTTAAGGCGTAAATTGTAAGCGTTAATATTTTGTTAAAATTCGCGTTAAATTTTTGTTAAATCA
GCTCATTTTTTAACCAATAGGCCGAAATCGGCAAAATCCCTTATAAATCAAAAGAATAGACCGAGATAGG
GT
[37 nt withheld, positions 1963-1999]
AAAGAACGTGGACTCCAACGTCAAAGG
[49 nt withheld, positions 2027-2075]
T
[91 nt withheld, positions 2077-2167]
G
[124 nt withheld, positions 2169-2292]
CAGGTGGCACTTTTCGGGGAAATGTGCGCGGAACCCCTATTTGTTTATTTTTCTAAATACATTCAAATAT
GTATCCGCTCATGAGACAATAACCCTGATAAATGCTTCAATAATATTGAAAAAGGAAGAGTCCTGAGGCG
GAAAGAACCAGCTGTGGAATGTGTGTCAGTTAGGGTGTGGAAAGTCCCCAGGCTCCCCAGCAGGCAGAAG
TATGCAAAGCATGCATCTCAATTAGTCAGCAACCAGGTGTGGAAAGTCCCCAGGCTCCCCAGCAGGCAGA
AGTATGCAAAGCATGCATCTCAATTAGTCAGCAACCATAGTCCCGCCCCTAACTCCGCCCATCCCGCCCC
TAACTCCGCCCAGTTCCGCCCATTCTCCGCCCCATGGCTGACTAATTTTTTTTATTTATGCAGAGGCCGA
GGCCGCCTCGGCCTCTGAGCTATTCCAGAAGTAGTGAGGAGGCTTTTTTGGAGGCCTAGGCTTTTGCAAA
GATCGATCAAGAGACAGGATGAGGATCGTTTCGCATGATTGAACAAGATGGATTGCACGCAGGTTCTCCG
GCCGCTTGGGTGGAGAGGCTATTCGGCTATGACTGGGCACAACAGACAATCGGCTGCTCTGATGCCGCCG
TGTTCCGGCTGTCAGCGCAGGGGCGCCCGGTTCTTTTTGTCAAGACCGACCTGTCCGGTGCCCTGAATGA
ACTGCAAGACGAGGCAGCGCGGCTATCGTGGCTGGCCACGACGGGCGTTCCTTGCGCAGCTGTGCTCGAC
GTTGTCACTGAAGCGGGAAGGGACTGGCTGCTATTGGGCGAAGTGCCGGGGCAGGATCTCCTGTCATCTC
ACCTTGCTCCTGCCGAGAAAGTATCCATCATGGCTGATGCAATGCGGCGGCTGCATACGCTTGATCCGGC
TACCTGCCCATTCGACCACCAAGCGAAACATCGCATCGAGCGAGCACGTACTCGGATGGAAGCCGGTCTT
GTCGATCAGGATGATCTGGACGAAGAGCATCAGGGGCTCGCGCCAGCCGAACTGTTCGCCAGGCTCAAGG
CGAGCATGCCCGACGGCGAGGATCTCGTCGTGACCCATGGCGATGCCTGCTTGCCGAATATCATGGTGGA
AAATGGCCGCTTTTCTGGATTCATCGACTGTGGCCGGCTGGGTGTGGCGGACCGCTATCAGGACATAGCG
TTGGCTACCCGTGATATTGCTGAAGAGCTTGGCGGCGAATGGGCTGACCGCTTCCTCGTGCTTTACGGTA
TCGCCGCTCCCGATTCGCAGCGCATCGCCTTCTATCGCCTTCTTGACGAGTTCTTCTGAGCGGGACTCTG
GGGTTCGAAATGACCGACCAAGCGACGCCCAACCTGCCATCACGAGATTTCGATTCCACCGCCGCCTTCT
ATGAAAGGTTGGGCTTCGGAATCGTTTTCCGGGACGCCGGCTGGATGATCCTCCAGCGCGGGGATCTCAT
GCTGGAGTTCTTCGCCCACCCTAGGGGGAGGCTAACTGAAACACGGAAGGAGACAATACCGGAAGGAACC
CGCGCTATGACGGCAATAAAAAGACAGAATAAAACGCACGGTGTTGGGTCGTTTGTTCATAAACGCGGGG
TTCGGTCCCAGGGCTGGCACTCTGTCGATACCCCACCGAGACCCCATTGGGGCCAATACGCCCGCGTTTC
TTCCTTTTCCCCACCCCACCCCCCAAGTTCGGGTGAAGGCCCAGGGCTCGCAGCCAACGTCGGGGCGGCA
GGCCCTGCCATAGCCTCAGGTTACTCATATATACTTTAGATTGATTTAAAACTTCATTTTTAATTTAAAA
GGATCTAGGTGAAGATCCTTTTTGATAATCTCATGACCAAAATCCCTTAACGTGAGTTTTCGTTCCACTG
AGCGTCAGACCCCGTAGAAAAGATCAAAGGATCTTCTTGAGATCCTTTTTTTCTGCGCGTAATCTGCTGC
TTGCAAACAAAAAAACCACCGCTACCAGCGGTGGTTTGTTTGCCGGATCAAGAGCTACCAACTCTTTTTC
CGAAGGTAACTGGCTTCAGCAGAGCGCAGATACCAAATACTGTTCTTCTAGTGTAGCCGTAGTTAGGCCA
CCACTTCAAGAACTCTGTAGCACCGCCTACATACCTCGCTCTGCTAATCCTGTTACCAGTGGCTGCTGCC
AGTGGCGATAAGTCGTGTCTTACCGGGTTGGACTCAAGACGATAGTTACCGGATAAGGCGCAGCGGTCGG
GCTGAACGGGGGGTTCGTGCACACAGCCCAGCTTGGAGCGAACGACCTACACCGAACTGAGATACCTACA
GCGTGAGCTATGAGAAAGCGCCACGCTTCCCGAAGGGAGAAAGGCGGACAGGTATCCGGTAAGCGGCAGG
GTCGGAACAGGAGAGCGCACGAGGGAGCTTCCAGGGGGAAACGCCTGGTATCTTTATAGTCCTGTCGGGT
TTCGCCACCTCTGACTTGAGCGTCGATTTTTGTGATGCTCGTCAGGGGGGCGGAGCCTATGGAAAAACGC
CAGCAACGCGGCCTTTTTACGGTTCCTGGCCTTTTGCTGGCCTTTTGCTCACATGTTCTTTCCTGCGTTA
TCCCCTGATTCTGTGGATAACCGTATTACCGCCATGCAT
